Addgene plasmid #104552: pET14b – E. coli Exonuclease I
Purpose: bacterial expression of Exonuclease I
Depositing lab: Charles Bell. Depositing organization: Ohio State University. Publication: Crystal structures of Escherichia coli exonuclease I in complex with single-stranded DNA provide insights into the mechanism of processive digestion. Korada SK, Johns TD, Smith CE, Jones ND, McCabe KA, Bell CE. Nucleic Acids Res. 2013 Jun;41(11):5887-97. doi: 10.1093/nar/gkt278. Epub 2013 Apr 22. PubMed 23609540.
Backbone
  Vector backbone: pET14b
  Backbone manufacturer: Novagen
  Backbone size w/o insert (bp): 4671
  Total vector size (bp): 6119
  Vector type: Bacterial Expression
Growth in bacteria
  Bacterial resistance: Ampicillin, 100 μg/mL
  Growth temperature: 37°C
  Growth strain: DH5alpha
  Copy number: High Copy
Gene/Insert
  Gene/Insert name: Exonuclease I
  Species: E.coli
  Insert size (bp): 1448
  Entrez Gene: sbcB (a.k.a. b2011, ECK2005, JW1993, cpeA, xonA)
  Promoter: T7
  Tag / fusion protein: 6X-His tag followed by thrombin site
  Cloning method: Restriction Enzyme; 5′ cloning site NdeI (unknown if destroyed); 3′ cloning site BamH1 (unknown if destroyed)
  Sequencing primers: 5′ T7-F TAATACGACTCACTATAGGG
Terms and licenses: Academic/Nonprofit Terms; Industry Terms: Not Available to Industry
How to cite: pET14b – E. coli Exonuclease I was a gift from Charles Bell (Addgene plasmid # 104552 ; http://n2t.net/addgene:104552 ; RRID:Addgene_104552)
