[The description below was written by a language model from this plasmid's Addgene catalogue record and pLannotate feature annotations shown in this document.]
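Description:
pET14b – E. coli Exonuclease I is a bacterial expression plasmid built on the Novagen pET14b backbone and carrying the Escherichia coli sbcB gene (also known as xonA or cpeA), which encodes Exonuclease I. The coding sequence was inserted by restriction cloning between NdeI and BamHI. This places it downstream of the T7 promoter and the phage T7 gene 10 ribosome binding site, and upstream of the T7 terminator. Transcription therefore depends on T7 RNA polymerase, so protein production needs a host that supplies that polymerase. The listed DH5alpha strain serves for propagation only. The enzyme is made with an N-terminal 6xHis tag followed by a thrombin cleavage site, which allows metal-affinity purification and later removal of the tag. The short "capTEV" fragment in the annotation most likely corresponds to this His tag. The "SET1" fragment just before the terminator lies after the sbcB reading frame and appears to be residual T7 gene 10-derived vector sequence rather than a fused tag.

The backbone derives from pBR322. It carries a ColE1/pMB1-type origin, the bom mobility region and the rop gene, with β-lactamase under its own promoter providing ampicillin selection. The tetracycline resistance gene is present only as two separated fragments on either side of the expression cassette, so it is not expected to be functional. The catalogue lists the plasmid as high copy, although rop normally moderates copy number. The sequenced record is 6,088 nt, slightly shorter than the stated total of 6,119 bp. The construct is intended for recombinant production of Exonuclease I, a processive single-stranded DNA exonuclease, and the associated publication reports crystal structures of the enzyme bound to single-stranded DNA.
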