Features (pLannotate 1.2.2; 16 found; start..end, strand, type, name):
      1..19      +  promoter       T7 promoter: promoter for bacteriophage T7 RNA polymerase
     51..73      +  RBS            RBS: efficient ribosome binding site from bacteriophage T7 gene 10 (Olins and Rangwala, 1989)
     92..108     +  CDS            capTEV™ (fragment): composite tag for in vivo biotinylation, TEV protease cleavage, and 6xHis tagging
    119..136     +  CDS            thrombin site: thrombin recognition and cleavage site
    140..1564    +  CDS            sbcB: EX1_ECOLI - Also known as cpeA, xonA. Experimental evidence at protein level: Swiss-Prot protein existence level 1. Degrades single-stranded DNA (ssDNA) in a highly processive manner (PubMed:23609540). Also functions as a DNA deoxyribophosphodiesterase that releases deoxyribose-phosphate moieties following the cleavage of DNA at an apurinic/apyrimidinic (AP) site by either an AP endonuclease or AP lyase (PubMed:1329027). From Escherichia coli (strain K12).
   1575..1624    +  CDS            SET1 (fragment): solubility-enhancement tag derived from T7 phage gene 10B
   1632..1679    +  terminator     T7 terminator: transcription terminator for bacteriophage T7 RNA polymerase
   1705..1997    -  CDS            TcR (fragment): tetracycline efflux protein; tet; confers resistance to tetracycline
   2045..2073    -  promoter       tet promoter: E. coli promoter for tetracycline efflux protein gene
   2186..2290    +  promoter       AmpR promoter: bla
   2291..3151    +  CDS            AmpR: β-lactamase; bla; confers resistance to ampicillin, carbenicillin, and related antibiotics
   3322..3910    +  rep_origin     ori: high-copy-number ColE1/pMB1/pBR322/pUC origin of replication
   4096..4235    -  misc_feature   bom: basis of mobility region from pBR322
   4337..4528    -  CDS            rop: Rop protein, which maintains plasmids at low copy number; rop
   4545..4925    +  CDS            YPB1_ECOLX: Protein predicted: Swiss-Prot protein existence level 4. From Escherichia coli.
   5167..6067    -  CDS            TcR (fragment): tetracycline efflux protein; tet; confers resistance to tetracycline
>Addgene plasmid #104552 | pET14b – E. coli Exonuclease I | addgene full sequence | sequence record 200667 | Addgene NGS Result
TAATACGACTCACTATAGGGAGACCACAACGGTTTCCCTCTAGAAATAATTTTGTTTAACTTTAAGAAGG
AGATATACCATGGGCAGCAGCCATCATCATCATCATCACAGCAGCGGCCTGGTGCCGCGCGGCAGCCATA
TGATGAATGACGGTAAGCAACAATCTACCTTTTTGTTTCACGATTACGAAACCTTTGGCACGCACCCCGC
GTTAGATCGCCCTGCACAGTTCGCAGCCATTCGCACCGATAGCGAATTCAATGTCATCGGCGAACCCGAA
GTCTTTTACTGCAAGCCCGCTGATGACTATTTACCCCAGCCAGGAGCCGTATTAATTACCGGTATTACCC
CGCAGGAAGCACGGGCGAAAGGAGAAAACGAAGCCGCGTTTGCCGCCCGTATTCACTCGCTTTTTACCGT
ACCGAAGACCTGTATTCTGGGCTACAACAATGTGCGTTTCGACGACGAAGTCACACGCAACATTTTTTAT
CGTAATTTCTACGATCCTTACGCCTGGAGCTGGCAGCATGATAACTCGCGCTGGGATTTACTGGATGTTA
TGCGTGCCTGTTATGCCCTGCGCCCGGAAGGAATAAACTGGCCTGAAAATGATGACGGTCTACCGAGCTT
TCGCCTTGAGCATTTAACCAAAGCGAATGGTATTGAACATAGCAACGCCCACGATGCGATGGCTGATGTG
TACGCCACTATTGCGATGGCAAAGCTGGTAAAAACGCGTCAGCCACGCCTGTTTGATTATCTCTTTACCC
ATCGTAATAAACACAAACTGATGGCGTTGATTGATGTTCCGCAGATGAAACCCCTGGTGCACGTTTCCGG
AATGTTTGGAGCATGGCGCGGCAATACCAGCTGGGTGGCACCGCTGGCGTGGCATCCTGAAAATCGCAAT
GCCGTAATTATGGTGGATTTGGCAGGAGACATTTCGCCATTACTGGAACTGGATAGCGACACATTGCGCG
AGCGTTTATATACCGCAAAAACCGATCTTGGCGATAACGCCGCCGTTCCGGTTAAGCTGGTGCATATCAA
TAAATGTCCGGTGCTGGCCCAGGCGAATACGCTACGCCCGGAAGATGCCGACCGACTGGGAATTAATCGT
CAGCATTGCCTCGATAACCTGAAAATTCTGCGTGAAAATCCGCAAGTGCGCGAAAAAGTGGTGGCGATAT
TCGCGGAAGCCGAACCGTTTACGCCTTCAGATAACGTGGATGCACAGCTTTATAACGGCTTTTTCAGTGA
CGCAGATCGTGCAGCAATGAAAATTGTGCTGGAAACCGAGCCGCGTAATTTACCGGCACTGGATATCACT
TTTGTTGATAAACGGATTGAAAAGCTGTTGTTCAATTATCGGGCACGCAACTTCCCGGGGACGCTGGATT
ATGCCGAGCAGCAACGCTGGCTGGAGCACCGTCGCCAGGTCTTCACGCCAGAGTTTTTGCAGGGTTATGC
TGATGAATTGCAGATGCTGGTACAACAATATGCCGATGACAAAGAGAAAGTGGCGCTGTTAAAAGCACTT
TGGCAGTACGCGGAAGAGATTGTCTAAGGATCCGGCTGCTAACAAAGCCCGAAAGGAAGCTGAGTTGGCT
GCTGCCACCGCTGAGCAATAACTAGCATAACCCCTTGGGGCCTCTAAACGGGTCTTGAGGGGTTTTTTGC
TGAAAGGAGGAACTATATCCGGATATCCACAGGACGGGTGTGGTCGCCATGATCGCGTAGTCGATAGTGG
CTCCAAGTAGCGAAGCGAGCAGGACTGGGCGGCGGCCAAAGCGGTCGGACAGTGCTCCGAGAACGGGTGC
GCATAGAAATTGCATCAACGCATATAGCGCTAGCAGCACGCCATAGTGACTGGCGATGCTGTCGGAATGG
ACGATATCCCGCAAGAGGCCCGGCAGTACCGGCATAACCAAGCCTATGCCTACAGCATCCAGGGTGACGG
TGCCGAGGATGACGATGAGCGCATTGTTAGATTTCATACACGGTGCCTGACTGCGTTAGCAATTTAACTG
TGATAAACTACCGCATTAAAGCTTATCGATGATAAGCTGTCAAACATGAGAATTCTTGAAGACGAAAGGG
CCTCGTGATACGCCTATTTTTATAGGTTAATGTCATGATAATAATGGTTTCTTAGACGTCAGGTGGCACT
TTTCGGGGAAATGTGCGCGGAACCCCTATTTGTTTATTTTTCTAAATACATTCAAATATGTATCCGCTCA
TGAGACAATAACCCTGATAAATGCTTCAATAATATTGAAAAAGGAAGAGTATGAGTATTCAACATTTCCG
TGTCGCCCTTATTCCCTTTTTTGCGGCATTTTGCCTTCCTGTTTTTGCTCACCCAGAAACGCTGGTGAAA
GTAAAAGATGCTGAAGATCAGTTGGGTGCACGAGTGGGTTACATCGAACTGGATCTCAACAGCGGTAAGA
TCCTTGAGAGTTTTCGCCCCGAAGAACGTTTTCCAATGATGAGCACTTTTAAAGTTCTGCTATGTGGCGC
GGTATTATCCCGTGTTGACGCCGGGCAAGAGCAACTCGGTCGCCGCATACACTATTCTCAGAATGACTTG
GTTGAGTACTCACCAGTCACAGAAAAGCATCTTACGGATGGCATGACAGTAAGAGAATTATGCAGTGCTG
CCATAACCATGAGTGATAACACTGCGGCCAACTTACTTCTGACAACGATCGGAGGACCGAAGGAGCTAAC
CGCTTTTTTGCACAACATGGGGGATCATGTAACTCGCCTTGATCGTTGGGAACCGGAGCTGAATGAAGCC
ATACCAAACGACGAGCGTGACACCACGATGCCTGCAGCAATGGCAACAACGTTGCGCAAACTATTAACTG
GCGAACTACTTACTCTAGCTTCCCGGCAACAATTAATAGACTGGATGGAGGCGGATAAAGTTGCAGGACC
ACTTCTGCGCTCGGCCCTTCCGGCTGGCTGGTTTATTGCTGATAAATCTGGAGCCGGTGAGCGTGGGTCT
CGCGGTATCATTGCAGCACTGGGGCCAGATGGTAAGCCCTCCCGTATCGTAGTTATCTACACGACGGGGA
GTCAGGCAACTATGGATGAACGAAATAGACAGATCGCTGAGATAGGTGCCTCACTGATTAAGCATTGGTA
ACTGTCAGACCAAGTTTACTCATATATACTTTAGATTGATTTAAAACTTCATTTTTAATTTAAAAGGATC
TAGGTGAAGATCCTTTTTGATAATCTCATGACCAAAATCCCTTAACGTGAGTTTTCGTTCCACTGAGCGT
CAGACCCCGTAGAAAAGATCAAAGGATCTTCTTGAGATCCTTTTTTTCTGCGCGTAATCTGCTGCTTGCA
AACAAAAAAACCACCGCTACCAGCGGTGGTTTGTTTGCCGGATCAAGAGCTACCAACTCTTTTTCCGAAG
GTAACTGGCTTCAGCAGAGCGCAGATACCAAATACTGTCCTTCTAGTGTAGCCGTAGTTAGGCCACCACT
TCAAGAACTCTGTAGCACCGCCTACATACCTCGCTCTGCTAATCCTGTTACCAGTGGCTGCTGCCAGTGG
CGATAAGTCGTGTCTTACCGGGTTGGACTCAAGACGATAGTTACCGGATAAGGCGCAGCGGTCGGGCTGA
ACGGGGGGTTCGTGCACACAGCCCAGCTTGGAGCGAACGACCTACACCGAACTGAGATACCTACAGCGTG
AGCTATGAGAAAGCGCCACGCTTCCCGAAGGGAGAAAGGCGGACAGGTATCCGGTAAGCGGCAGGGTCGG
AACAGGAGAGCGCACGAGGGAGCTTCCAGGGGGAAACGCCTGGTATCTTTATAGTCCTGTCGGGTTTCGC
CACCTCTGACTTGAGCGTCGATTTTTGTGATGCTCGTCAGGGGGGCGGAGCCTATGGAAAAACGCCAGCA
ACGCGGCCTTTTTACGGTTCCTGGCCTTTTGCTGGCCTTTTGCTCACATGTTCTTTCCTGCGTTATCCCC
TGATTCTGTGGATAACCGTATTACCGCCTTTGAGTGAGCTGATACCGCTCGCCGCAGCCGAACGACCGAG
CGCAGCGAGTCAGTGAGCGAGGAAGCGGAAGAGCGCCTGATGCGGTATTTTCTCCTTACGCATCTGTGCG
GTATTTCACACCGCAATGGTGCACTCTCAGTACAATCTGCTCTGATGCCGCATAGTTAAGCCAGTATACA
CTCCGCTATCGCTACGTGACTGGGTCATGGCTGCGCCCCGACACCCGCCAACACCCGCTGACGCGCCCTG
ACGGGCTTGTCTGCTCCCGGCATCCGCTTACAGACAAGCTGTGACCGTCTCCGGGAGCTGCATGTGTCAG
AGGTTTTCACCGTCATCACCGAAACGCGCGAGGCAGCTGCGGTAAAGCTCATCAGCGTGGTCGTGAAGCG
ATTCACAGATGTCTGCCTGTTCATCCGCGTCCAGCTCGTTGAGTTTCTCCAGAAGCGTTAATGTCTGGCT
TCTGATAAAGCGGGCCATGTTAAGGGCGGTTTTTTCCTGTTTGGTCACTGATGCCTCCGTGTAAGGGGGA
TTTCTGTTCATGGGGGTAATGATACCGATGAAACGAGAGAGGATGCTCACGATACGGGTTACTGATGATG
AACATGCCCGGTTACTGGAACGTTGTGAGGGTAAACAACTGGCGGTATGGATGCGGCGGGACCAGAGAAA
AATCACTCAGGGTCAATGCCAGCGCTTCGTTAATACAGATGTAGGTGTTCCACAGGGTAGCCAGCAGCAT
CCTGCGATGCAGATCCGGAACATAATGGTGCAGGGCGCTGACTTCCGCGTTTCCAGACTTTACGAAACAC
GGAAACCGAAGACCATTCATGTTGTTGCTCAGGTCGCAGACGTTTTGCAGCAGCAGTCGCTTCACGTTCG
CTCGCGTATCGGTGATTCATTCTGCTAACCAGTAAGGCAACCCCGCCAGCCTAGCCGGGTCCTCAACGAC
AGGAGCACGATCATGCGCACCCGTGGCCAGGACCCAACGCTGCCCGAGATGCGCCGCGTGCGGCTGCTGG
AGATGGCGGACGCGATGGATATGTTCTGCCAAGGGTTGGTTTGCGCATTCACAGTTCTCCGCAAGAATTG
ATTGGCTCCAATTCTTGGAGTGGTGAATCCGTTAGCGAGGTGCCGCCGGCTTCCATTCAGGTCGAGGTGG
CCCGGCTCCATGCACCGCGACGCAACGCGGGGAGGCAGACAAGGTATAGGGCGGCGCCTACAATCCATGC
CAACCCGTTCCATGTGCTCGCCGAGGCGGCATAAATCGCCGTGACGATCAGCGGTCCAATGATCGAAGTT
AGGCTGGTAAGAGCCGCGAGCGATCCTTGAAGCTGTCCCTGATGGTCGTCATCTACCTGCCTGGACAGCA
TGGCCTGCAACGCGGGCATCCCGATGCCGCCGGAAGCGAGAAGAATCATAATGGGGAAGGCCATCCAGCC
TCGCGTCGCGAACGCCAGCAAGACGTAGCCCAGCGCGTCGGCCGCCATGCCGGCGATAATGGCCTGCTTC
TCGCCGAAACGTTTGGTGGCGGGACCAGTGACGAAGGCTTGAGCGAGGGCGTGCAAGATTCCGAATACCG
CAAGCGACAGGCCGATCATCGTCGCGCTCCAGCGAAAGCGGTCCTCGCCGAAAATGACCCAGAGCGCTGC
CGGCACCTGTCCTACGAGTTGCATGATAAAGAAGACAGTCATAAGTGCGGCGACGATAGTCATGCCCCGC
GCCCACCGGAAGGAGCTGACTGGGTTGAAGGCTCTCAAGGGCATCGGTCGACGCTCTCCCTTATGCGACT
CCTGCATTAGGAAGCAGCCCAGTAGTAGGTTGAGGCCGTTGAGCACCGCCGCCGCAAGGAATGGTGCATG
CAAGGAGATGGCGCCCAACAGTCCCCCGGCCACGGGGCCTGCCACCATACCCACGCCGAAACAAGCGCTC
ATGAGCCCGAAGTGGCGAGCCCGATCTTCCCCATCGGTGATGTCGGCGATATAGGCGCCAGCAACCGCAC
CTGTGGCGCCGGTGATGCCGGCCACGATGCGTCCGGCGTAGAGGATCGAGATCTCGATCCCGCGAAAT
