>Addgene plasmid #104552 | pET14b – E. coli Exonuclease I | depositor partial sequence | sequence record 198264 | exonuclease insert
ATGATGAATGACGGTAAGCAACAATCTACCTTTTTGTTTCACGATTACGAAACCTTTGGCACGCACCCCG
CGTTAGATCGCCCTGCACAGTTCGCAGCCATTCGCACCGATAGCGAATTCAATGTCATCGGCGAACCCGA
AGTCTTTTACTGCAAGCCCGCTGATGACTATTTACCCCAGCCAGGAGCCGTATTAATTACCGGTATTACC
CCGCAGGAAGCACGGGCGAAAGGAGAAAACGAAGCCGCGTTTGCCGCCCGTATTCACTCGCTTTTTACCG
TACCGAAGACCTGTATTCTGGGCTACAACAATGTGCGTTTCGACGACGAAGTCACACGCAACATTTTTTA
TCGTAATTTCTACGATCCTTACGCCTGGAGCTGGCAGCATGATAACTCGCGCTGGGATTTACTGGATGTT
ATGCGTGCCTGTTATGCCCTGCGCCCGGAAGGAATAAACTGGCCTGAAAATGATGACGGTCTACCGAGCT
TTCGCCTTGAGCATTTAACCAAAGCGAATGGTATTGAACATAGCAACGCCCACGATGCGATGGCTGATGT
GTACGCCACTATTGCGATGGCAAAGCTGGTAAAAACGCGTCAGCCACGCCTGTTTGATTATCTCTTTACC
CATCGTAATAAACACAAACTGATGGCGTTGATTGATGTTCCGCAGATGAAACCCCTGGTGCACGTTTCCG
GAATGTTTGGAGCATGGCGCGGCAATACCAGCTGGGTGGCACCGCTGGCGTGGCATCCTGAAAATCGCAA
TGCCGTAATTATGGTGGATTTGGCAGGAGACATTTCGCCATTACTGGAACTGGATAGCGACACATTGCGC
GAGCGTTTATATACCGCAAAAACCGATCTTGGCGATAACGCCGCCGTTCCGGTTAAGCTGGTGCATATCA
ATAAATGTCCGGTGCTGGCCCAGGCGAATACGCTACGCCCGGAAGATGCCGACCGACTGGGAATTAATCG
TCAGCATTGCCTCGATAACCTGAAAATTCTGCGTGAAAATCCGCAAGTGCGCGAAAAAGTGGTGGCGATA
TTCGCGGAAGCCGAACCGTTTACGCCTTCAGATAACGTGGATGCACAGCTTTATAACGGCTTTTTCAGTG
ACGCAGATCGTGCAGCAATGAAAATTGTGCTGGAAACCGAGCCGCGTAATTTACCGGCACTGGATATCAC
TTTTGTTGATAAACGGATTGAAAAGCTGTTGTTCAATTATCGGGCACGCAACTTCCCGGGGACGCTGGAT
TATGCCGAGCAGCAACGCTGGCTGGAGCACCGTCGCCAGGTCTTCACGCCAGAGTTTTTGCAGGGTTATG
CTGATGAATTGCAGATGCTGGTACAACAATATGCCGATGACAAAGAGAAAGTGGCGCTGTTAAAAGCACT
TTGGCAGTACGCGGAAGAGATTGTCTAA
